Addgene plasmid #228099: PrecA-CFP--Pconst-YFP
Purpose: recA promoter driving expression of CFP reporter and constitutive promoter driving expression of YFP reporter
Depositing lab: Mary Dunlop. Depositing organization: Boston University Main Campus. Publication: Evaluating the predictive power of combined gene expression dynamics from single cells on antibiotic survival. Alnahhas RN, Andreani V, Dunlop MJ. mSystems. 2025 May 20:e0158824. doi: 10.1128/msystems.01588-24. PubMed 40391890.
Backbone
  Vector backbone: UA_66
  Backbone manufacturer: Zaslaver Collection
  Backbone size w/o insert (bp): 3000
  Total vector size (bp): 5636
  Vector type: Bacterial Expression
Growth in bacteria
  Bacterial resistance: Kanamycin, 50 μg/mL
  Growth temperature: 37°C
  Growth strain: DH5alpha
  Copy number: Low Copy
Gene/Insert
  Gene/Insert name: CFP & YFP
  Species: Synthetic
  Promoter: recA & constitutive
  Cloning method: Gibson Cloning
  Sequencing primers: 5′ GGCAATTCCGACGTCTAAGA; 3′ GAACACCTGAGACAACTTGT
Resource information
  A portion of this plasmid was derived from a plasmid made by: Backbone and promoters from Zaslaver 2006 paper collection
Terms and licenses: Academic/Nonprofit Terms; Industry Terms: Not Available to Industry
How to cite: PrecA-CFP--Pconst-YFP was a gift from Mary Dunlop (Addgene plasmid # 228099 ; http://n2t.net/addgene:228099 ; RRID:Addgene_228099)
