[The description below was written by a language model from this plasmid's Addgene catalogue record and pLannotate feature annotations shown in this document.]
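Description:
PrecA-CFP--Pconst-YFP is a low-copy bacterial dual-reporter plasmid of about 5.6 kb, built by Gibson assembly on the UA_66 backbone from the Zaslaver E. coli promoter-reporter collection. It replicates through the pSC101 origin together with its required Rep101 (RepA) initiator protein, which accounts for the low copy number. It is selected with kanamycin through the Tn5-derived neo/nptII gene, which is followed by a lambda t0 terminator. Short annotated fragments of the Tn5 transposase and of a tetracycline resistance gene appear to be non-functional remnants of the backbone's construction.

The payload consists of two fluorescent reporter cassettes arranged tail to tail, so that transcription converges, and each ends in its own rrnB T1 terminator. In the forward cassette, an E. coli recA promoter region, which carries over a short piece of the start of the recA coding sequence, drives a cyan fluorescent protein annotated as mCerulean. The annotation tool matched only a fragment of this promoter to a LexA-site-deleted recA variant. The catalogue simply calls it the recA promoter, taken from the Zaslaver collection. In the opposite orientation, a constitutive promoter drives YFP. The record does not identify this promoter and the feature table does not annotate it. The YFP coding sequence was matched only to a generic Aequorea victoria GFP derivative.

Because recA is a classic SOS/DNA-damage response gene, CFP reports activity of that promoter, while YFP provides a constitutive signal from the same plasmid. That signal can be used to normalise for copy number and general expression capacity. The associated work used single-cell gene expression dynamics to assess how well they predict antibiotic survival in bacteria.
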