Features (pLannotate 1.2.2; 14 found; start..end, strand, type, name):
    681..775     -  terminator     lambda t0 terminator: transcription terminator from phage lambda
    809..1600    -  CDS            neo: KKA2_KLEPN - Also known as kan, nptII. Experimental evidence at protein level: Swiss-Prot protein existence level 1. Resistance to kanamycin, neomycin, paromomycin, ribostamycin, butirosin and gentamicin B. From Klebsiella pneumoniae.
   1632..1751    -  CDS            tnpA (fragment): TN5P_ECOLX - Also known as tnp. Experimental evidence at protein level: Swiss-Prot protein existence level 1. Mediates transposition of transposon Tn5 by a 'cut and paste' mechanism. First, the monomeric transposase binds the 19 bp inverted DNA repeats flanking the transposon. Then, dimerization of the DNA- bound transposase creates a synaptic DNA complex. After nicking of the first DNA strand, excision of the transposon proceeds through a series of intermediates. The transposase then mediates the insertion of the transposon at a new site by strand transfer. The activity of the wild- type tran
   1881..1926    +  promoter       recA (ΔLexA) promoter (fragment): constitutively active E. coli recA promoter lacking the LexA binding site (Brent and Ptashne, 1981)
   1942..2028    +  CDS            RecA (fragment): DNA repair protein from E. coli; recA
   2081..2791    +  CDS            mCerulean: mCerulean is a basic (constitutively fluorescent) cyan fluorescent protein published in 2005, derived from Aequorea victoria. It is reported to be a very rapidly-maturing monomer.
   2802..2821    +  misc_feature   MCS (fragment): pUC18/19 multiple cloning site
   2832..2918    +  terminator     rrnB T1 terminator: Escherichia coli rrnB; transcription terminator T1 from the E. coli rrnB gene
   3106..3177    -  terminator     rrnB T1 terminator: transcription terminator T1 from the E. coli rrnB gene
   3188..3207    -  misc_feature   MCS (fragment): pUC18/19 multiple cloning site
   3218..3931    -  CDS            11: 11 is a basic (constitutively fluorescent) green fluorescent protein published in 1996, derived from Aequorea victoria.
   4047..4238    +  CDS            TcR (fragment): tetracycline efflux protein; tet; confers resistance to tetracycline
   4605..5555    -  CDS            Rep101: RepA protein needed for replication with the pSC101 origin; rep101
   5603..189     -  rep_origin     pSC101 ori (across the origin): low-copy replication origin that requires the Rep101 protein
>Addgene plasmid #228099 | PrecA-CFP--Pconst-YFP | addgene full sequence | sequence record 454155 | Addgene NGS Result
TTGAGTTGTGGGTATCTGTAAATTCTGCTAGACCTTTGCTGGAAAACTTGTAAATTCTGCTAGACCCTCT
GTAAATTCCGCTAGACCTTTGTGTGTTTTTTTTGTTTATATTCAAGTGGTTATAATTTATAGAATAAAGA
AAGAATAAAAAAAGATAAAAAGAATAGATCCCAGCCCTGTGTATAACTCACTACTTTAGTCAGTTCCGCA
GTATTACAAAAGGATGTCGCAAACGCTGTTTGCTCCTCTACAAAACAGACCTTAAAACCCTAAAGGCTTA
AGTAGCACCCTCGCAAGCTCGGGCAAATCGCTGAATATTCCTTTTGTCTCCGACCATCAGGCACCTGAGT
CGCTGTCTTTTTCGTGACATTCAGTTCGCTGCGCTCACGGCTCTGGCAGTGAATGGGGGTAAATGGCACT
ACAGGCGCCTTTTATGGATTCATGCAAGGAAACTACCCATAATACAAGAAAAGCCCGTCACGGGCTTCTC
AGGGCGTTTTATGGCGGGTCTGCTATGTGGTGCTATCTGACTTTTTGCTGTTCAGCAGTTCCTGCCCTCT
GATTTTCCAGTCTGACCACTTCGGATTATCCCGTGACAGGTCATTCAGACTGGCTAATGCACCCAGTAAG
GCAGCGGTATCATCAACAGGCTTACCCGTCTTACTGTCCCTAGTGCTTGGATTCTCACCAATAAAAAACG
CCCGGCGGCAACCGAGCGTTCTGAACAAATCCAGATGGAGTTCTGAGGTCATTACTGGATCTATCAACAG
GAGTCCAAGCGAGCTCTCGAACCCCAGAGTCCCGCTCAGAAGAACTCGTCAAGAAGGCGATAGAAGGCGA
TGCGCTGCGAATCGGGAGCGGCGATACCGTAAAGCACGAGGAAGCGGTCAGCCCATTCGCCGCCAAGCTC
TTCAGCAATATCACGGGTAGCCAACGCTATGTCCTGATAGCGGTCCGCCACACCCAGCCGGCCACAGTCG
ATGAATCCAGAAAAGCGGCCATTTTCCACCATGATATTCGGCAAGCAGGCATCGCCATGGGTCACGACGA
GATCCTCGCCGTCGGGCATGCGCGCCTTGAGCCTGGCGAACAGTTCGGCTGGCGCGAGCCCCTGATGCTC
TTCGTCCAGATCATCCTGATCGACAAGACCGGCTTCCATCCGAGTACGTGCTCGCTCGATGCGATGTTTC
GCTTGGTGGTCGAATGGGCAGGTAGCCGGATCAAGCGTATGCAGCCGCCGCATTGCATCAGCCATGATGG
ATACTTTCTCGGCAGGAGCAAGGTGAGATGACAGGAGATCCTGCCCCGGCACTTCGCCCAATAGCAGCCA
GTCCCTTCCCGCTTCAGTGACAACGTCGAGCACAGCTGCGCAAGGAACGCCCGTCGTGGCCAGCCACGAT
AGCCGCGCTGCCTCGTCCTGCAGTTCATTCAGGGCACCGGACAGGTCGGTCTTGACAAAAAGAACCGGGC
GCCCCTGCGCTGACAGCCGGAACACGGCGGCATCAGAGCAGCCGATTGTCTGTTGTGCCCAGTCATAGCC
GAATAGCCTCTCCACCCAAGCGGCCGGAGAACCTGCGTGCAATCCATCTTGTTCAATCATGCGAAACGAT
CCTCATCCTGTCTCTTGATCAGATCTTGATCCCCTGCGCCATCAGATCCTTGGCGGCAAGAAAGCCATCC
AGTTTACTTTGCAGGGCTTCCCAACCTTACCAGAGGGCGCCCCAGCTGGCAATTCCGACGTCTAAGAAAC
CATTATTATCATGACATTAACCTATAAAAATAGGCGTATCACGAGGCCCTTTCGTCTTCACCTCGATGGA
TCCTTGCAGACCTTGTGGCAACAATTTCTACAAAACACTTGATACTGTATGAGCATACAGTATAATTGCT
TCAACAGAACATATTGACTATCCGGTATTACCCGGCATGACAGGAGTAAAAATGGCTATCGACGAAAACA
AACAGAAAGCGTTGGCGGCAGCACTGGGCCAGATTGAGAAACAATTTGGTAAAGGCTCCATCATGCGCTC
GAGAGATCCTCTAGATTTAAGAAGGAGATATACATATGACTAGCAAAAGAAGCAAAGGTGAAGAACTGTT
CACTGGTGTTGTTCCAATTCTGGTTGAACTGGATGGTGATGTTAATGGTCACAAATTTTCTGTCTCTGGT
GAGGGTGAAGGTGATGCAACCTACGGTAAACTGACCCTGAAATTTATTTGCACTACTGGTAAACTGCCTG
TTCCGTGGCCAACCCTGGTCACTACTCTGACTTGGGGTGTTCAATGCTTTGCTCGTTACCCAGATCACAT
GAAACAGCATGACTTTTTCAAGTCTGCCATGCCGGAAGGTTATGTTCAGGAACGTACTATCTTTTTCAAA
GATGACGGTAACTACAAGACCCGTGCTGAAGTCAAGTTTGAAGGTGATACCCTGGTTAATCGTATCGAGC
TGAAAGGTATTGATTTTAAAGAAGATGGTAACATTCTGGGTCACAAACTGGAATACAACGCTATTTCTGA
TAATGTATACATCACTGCTGACAAACAAAAGAATGGTATCAAAGCTAATTTCAAAATTCGTCACAACATT
GAAGATGGTAGCGTTCAACTGGCAGACCATTATCAACAAAATACTCCAATTGGCGATGGCCCTGTCCTGC
TGCCAGACAACCATTACCTGTCCACCCAATCTCGTCTGTCTAAAGATCCGAACGAAAAGCGCGATCACAT
GGTCCTGCTGGAGTTTGTAACCGCTGCTGGTATTACCCTGGGCATGGATGAACTGTATAAATAAATGTCC
AGACCTGCAGGCATGCAAGCTCTAGAGGCATCAAATAAAACGAAAGGCTCAGTCGAAAGACTGGGCCTTT
CGTTTTATCTGTTGTTTGTCGGTGAACGCTCTCCTGAGTAGGACAAATCCGCCGCCCTAGACCTAGGGTA
CGGGTTTTGCTGCCCGCAAACGGGCTGTTCTGGTGTTGCTAGTTTGTTATCAGAATCGCAGATCCGGCTT
CAGCCGGTTTGCCGGCTGAAAGCGCTATTTCTTCCAGAATTGCCATGATTTTTTCCCCACGGGAGGCGTC
ACTGGCTCCCGTGTTGTCGGCAGCTGAGAGCGTTCACCGACAAACAACAGATAAAACGAAAGGCCCAGTC
TTTCGACTGAGCCTTTCGTTTTATTTGATGCCTCTAGAGCTTGCATGCCTGCAGGTCTGGACATTTATTT
GTATAGTTCATCCATGCCATGTGTAATCCCAGCAGCTGTTACAAACTCAAGAAGGACCATGTGGTCTCTC
TTTTCGTTGGGATCTTTCGAAAGGGCAGATTGATAGGACAGGTAATGGTTGTCTGGTAAAAGGACAGGGC
CATCGCCAATTGGAGTATTTTGTTGATAATGGTCTGCTAGTTGAACGCTTCCATCTTCAATGTTGTGTCT
AATTTTGAAGTTAACTTTGATTCCATTCTTTTGTTTGTCTGCCATGATGTATACATTGTGTGAGTTATAG
TTGTATTCCAATTTGTGTCCAAGAATGTTTCCATCTTCTTTAAAATCAATACCTTTTAACTCGATTCTAT
TAACAAGGGTATCACCTTCAAACTTGACTTCAGCACGTGTCTTGTAGTTCCCGTCATCTTTGAAAAATAT
AGTTCTTTCCTGTACATAACCTTCGGGCATGGCACTCTTGAAAAAGTCATGCTGTTTCATATGATCTGGG
TATCTCGCAAAGCATTGAAGACCATAACCGAAAGTAGTGACAAGTGTTGGCCATGGAACAGGTAGTTTTC
CAGTAGTGCAAATAAATTTAAGGGTAAGTTTTCCGTATGTTGCATCACCTTCACCCTCTCCACTGACAGA
AAATTTGTGCCCATTAACATCACCATCTAATTCAACAAGAATTGGGACAACTCCAGTGAAAAGTTCTTCT
CCTTTACTCATATGTATATCTCCTTCTTAAATCTAGAGGATCCCCTCGAGGTTTCGCCGTGTCCCTCTCG
ATGGCTGTAATTTTCCTATAGGTTAGACTTTAAGACAATACTCTTTTTGATAACTCGATCCTCTACGCCG
GACGCATCGTGGCCGGCATCACCGGCGCCACAGGTGCGGTTGCTGGCGCCTATATCGCCGACATCACCGA
TGGGGAAGATCGGGCTCGCCACTTCGGGCTCATGAGCGCTTGTTTCGGCGTGGGTATGGTGGCAGGCCCC
GTGGCCGGGGGACTGTTGGGCGCCATCTCCTTGCATGCGAAGACGAAAGGGCCTTTGATTCGATAAGCAG
CATCGCCTGTTTCAGGCTGTCTATGTGTGACTGTTGAGCTGTAACAAGTTGTCTCAGGTGTTCAATTTCA
TGTTCTAGTTGCTTTGTTTTACTGGTTTCACCTGTTCTATTAGGTGTTACATGCTGTTCATCTGTTACAT
TGTCGATCTGTTCATGGTGAACAGCTTTGAATGCACCAAAAACTCGTAAAAGCTCTGATGTATCTATCTT
TTTTACACCGTTTTCATCTGTGCATATGGACAGTTTTCCCTTTGATATGTAACGGTGAACAGTTGTTCTA
CTTTTGTTTGTTAGTCTTGATGCTTCACTGATAGATACAAGAGCCATAAGAACCTCAGATCCTTCCGTAT
TTAGCCAGTATGTTCTCTAGTGTGGTTCGTTGTTTTTGCGTGAGCCATGAGAACGAACCATTGAGATCAT
ACTTACTTTGCATGTCACTCAAAAATTTTGCCTCAAAACTGGTGAGCTGAATTTTTGCAGTTAAAGCATC
GTGTAGTGTTTTTCTTAGTCCGTTATGTAGGTAGGAATCTGATGTAATGGTTGTTGGTATTTTGTCACCA
TTCATTTTTATCTGGTTGTTCTCAAGTTCGGTTACGAGATCCATTTGTCTATCTAGTTCAACTTGGAAAA
TCAACGTATCAGTCGGGCGGCCTCGCTTATCAACCACCAATTTCATATTGCTGTAAGTGTTTAAATCTTT
ACTTATTGGTTTCAAAACCCATTGGTTAAGCCTTTTAAACTCATGGTAGTTATTTTCAAGCATTAACATG
AACTTAAATTCATCAAGGCTAATCTCTATATTTGCCTTGTGAGTTTTCTTTTGTGTTAGTTCTTTTAATA
ACCACTCATAAATCCTCATAGAGTATTTGTTTTCAAAAGACTTAACATGTTCCAGATTATATTTTATGAA
TTTTTTTAACTGGAAAAGATAAGGCAATATCTCTTCACTAAAAACTAATTCTAATTTTTCGCTTGAGAAC
TTGGCATAGTTTGTCCACTGGAAAATCTCAAAGCCTTTAACCAAAGGATTCCTGATTTCCACAGTTCTCG
TCATCAGCTCTCTGGTTGCTTTAGCTAATACACCATAAGCATTTTCCCTACTGATGTTCATCATCTGAGC
GTATTGGTTATAAGTGAACGATACCGTCCGTTCTTTCCTTGTAGGGTTTTCAATCGTGGGGTTGAGTAGT
GCCACACAGCATAAAATTAGCTTGGTTTCATGCTCCGTTAAGTCATAGCGACTAATCGCTAGTTCATTTG
CTTTGAAAACAACTAATTCAGACATACATCTCAATTGGTCTAGGTGATTTTAATCACTATACCAATTGAG
ATGGGCTAGTCAATGATAATTACTAGTCCTTTTCCT
